Addgene plasmid #54809: mEos2-Lifeact-7
Purpose: (Empty Backbone) Localization: Actin, Excitation: 505 / 569, Emission: 516 / 581
Depositing lab: Michael Davidson & Loren Looger. Depositing organization: Florida State University, Tallahassee. Publication: A bright and photostable photoconvertible fluorescent protein. McKinney SA, Murphy CS, Hazelwood KL, Davidson MW, Looger LL. Nat Methods. 2009 Feb . 6(2):131-3. 10.1038/nmeth.1296 PubMed 19169260.
Backbone
  Vector backbone: mEos2-Lifeact
  Backbone size w/o insert (bp): 4800
  Vector type: Mammalian Expression
  Selectable markers: Neomycin (select with G418)
  Backbone size (bp): 4800
  Tag / fusion protein: mEos2-Lifeact (C terminal on backbone)
Growth in bacteria
  Bacterial resistance: Kanamycin, 50 μg/mL
  Growth temperature: 37°C
  Growth strain: DH5alpha
  Copy number: High Copy
Gene/Insert
  Gene/Insert name: Lifeact-mEos2
  Tag / fusion protein: mEos2-Lifeact (C terminal on backbone)
Terms and licenses: Academic/Nonprofit Terms; Industry Terms
Depositor comments: . Excitation = 505 / 569; Emission = 516 / 581
How to cite: mEos2-Lifeact-7 was a gift from Michael Davidson & Loren Looger (Addgene plasmid # 54809 ; http://n2t.net/addgene:54809 ; RRID:Addgene_54809)
