[The description below was written by a language model from this plasmid's Addgene catalogue record and pLannotate feature annotations shown in this document.]
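Description:
mEos2-Lifeact-7 is a mammalian expression plasmid of about 4.7–4.8 kb that produces a fusion of the actin-binding peptide Lifeact with the photoconvertible fluorescent protein mEos2. It has the layout of a classic CMV-driven fluorescent protein fusion vector. The human cytomegalovirus immediate early enhancer and promoter drive the fusion open reading frame, which is followed by an SV40 polyadenylation signal. The feature table annotates only the mEos2 coding sequence. The Lifeact segment, a very short peptide, is not called out separately. The roughly 100-nucleotide gap between the CMV promoter and the start of mEos2 fits the catalogue insert name, Lifeact-mEos2, and the listing of mEos2 as a C-terminal tag. The "7" in the name may refer to a linker length, but the record does not state this.

In bacteria the plasmid is maintained at high copy through a ColE1/pUC-type origin, and an f1 origin is also present. A single Tn5 aminoglycoside phosphotransferase gene (NeoR/KanR) sits behind tandem bacterial (bla) and SV40 early promoters and ends at an HSV TK polyadenylation signal. It therefore confers kanamycin resistance in E. coli and G418 resistance in transfected mammalian cells. The short RSF ori, ble, large T antigen and bGH poly(A) fragments appear to be partial matches or backbone remnants rather than functional elements.

The construct is used to label filamentous actin in mammalian cells. mEos2 is a monomeric green-to-red photoconvertible protein, recorded here with excitation/emission of 505/516 nm before conversion and 569/581 nm after. This property suits it to tracking selected actin populations after photoconversion and to localization-based super-resolution imaging. Although the repository flags the entry as an empty backbone, it already encodes the complete actin-targeting fusion.
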