Features (pLannotate 1.2.2; 14 found; start..end, strand, type, name):
      1..24      +  rep_origin     RSF ori (fragment): Plasmids containing the RSF 1030 origin of replication can be propagated in E. coli cells that contain additional plasmids with compatible origins.
     92..395     +  enhancer       CMV enhancer: human cytomegalovirus immediate early enhancer
    396..599     +  promoter       CMV promoter: human cytomegalovirus (CMV) immediate early promoter
    706..1386    +  CDS            mEos2: monomeric variant of green-to-red photoswitchable fluorescent protein EosFP (McKinney et al., 2009)
   1402..1485    +  CDS            large T antigen (fragment): large T antigen from SV40 (simian virus 40)
   1508..1629    +  polyA_signal   SV40 poly(A) signal: SV40 polyadenylation signal
   1663..2091    -  rep_origin     f1 ori (sequence partly withheld): f1 bacteriophage origin of replication; arrow indicates direction of (+) strand synthesis
   2118..2222    +  promoter       AmpR promoter: bla
   2224..2581    +  promoter       SV40 promoter: SV40 enhancer and early promoter
   2616..3410    +  CDS            NeoR/KanR: aminoglycoside phosphotransferase from Tn5; aph(3')-II (or nptII); confers resistance to neomycin, kanamycin, and G418 (Geneticin®)
   3431..3583    +  CDS            ble (fragment): BLE_KLEPN - Experimental evidence at protein level: Swiss-Prot protein existence level 1. Binding protein with a strong affinity to the bleomycin family of antibiotics. Binds to CL990; an antimitotic-antibiotic compound. From Klebsiella pneumoniae.
   3642..3689    +  polyA_signal   HSV TK poly(A) signal: herpes simplex virus thymidine kinase polyadenylation signal (Cole and Stacy, 1985)
   3780..3796    -  polyA_signal   bGH poly(A) signal (fragment): bovine growth hormone polyadenylation signal
   4018..4606    +  rep_origin     ori: high-copy-number ColE1/pMB1/pBR322/pUC origin of replication
>Addgene plasmid #54809 | mEos2-Lifeact-7 | addgene full sequence | sequence record 305825 | Addgene NGS Result
TTCTGTGGATAACCGTATTACCGCCATGCATTAGTTATTAATAGTAATCAATTACGGGGTCATTAGTTCA
TAGCCCATATATGGAGTTCCGCGTTACATAACTTACGGTAAATGGCCCGCCTGGCTGACCGCCCAACGAC
CCCCGCCCATTGACGTCAATAATGACGTATGTTCCCATAGTAACGCCAATAGGGACTTTCCATTGACGTC
AATGGGTGGAGTATTTACGGTAAACTGCCCACTTGGCAGTACATCAAGTGTATCATATGCCAAGTACGCC
CCCTATTGACGTCAATGACGGTAAATGGCCCGCCTGGCATTATGCCCAGTACATGACCTTATGGGACTTT
CCTACTTGGCAGTACATCTACGTATTAGTCATCGCTATTACCATGGTGATGCGGTTTTGGCAGTACATCA
ATGGGCGTGGATAGCGGTTTGACTCACGGGGATTTCCAAGTCTCCACCCCATTGACGTCAATGGGAGTTT
GTTTTGGCACCAAAATCAACGGGACTTTCCAAAATGTCGTAACAACTCCGCCCCATTGACGCAAATGGGC
GGTAGGCGTGTACGGTGGGAGGTCTATATAAGCAGAGCTGGTTTAGTGAACCGTCAGATCCGCTAGCGCC
ACCATGGGCGTGGCCGACTTGATCAAGAAGTTCGAGTCCATCTCCAAGGAGGAGGGGGATCCACCGGTCG
CCACCATGAGTGCGATTAAGCCAGACATGAAGATCAAACTCCGTATGGAAGGCAACGTAAACGGGCACCA
CTTTGTGATCGACGGAGATGGTACAGGCAAGCCTTTTGAGGGAAAACAGAGTATGGATCTTGAAGTCAAA
GAGGGCGGACCTCTGCCTTTTGCCTTTGATATCCTGACCACTGCATTCCATTACGGCAACAGGGTATTCG
CCAAATATCCAGACAACATACAAGACTATTTTAAGCAGTCGTTTCCTAAGGGGTATTCGTGGGAACGAAG
CTTGACTTTCGAAGACGGGGGCATTTGCATTGCCAGAAACGACATAACAATGGAAGGGGACACTTTCTAT
AATAAAGTTCGATTTTATGGTACCAACTTTCCCGCCAATGGTCCAGTTATGCAGAAGAAGACGCTGAAAT
GGGAGCCCTCCACTGAGAAAATGTATGTGCGTGATGGAGTGCTGACGGGTGATATTCATATGGCTTTGTT
GCTTGAAGGAAATGCCCATTACCGATGTGACTTCAGAACTACTTACAAAGCTAAGGAGAAGGGTGTCAAG
TTACCAGGCTACCACTTTGTGGACCACTGCATTGAGATTTTAAGCCATGACAAAGATTACAACAAGGTTA
AGCTGTATGAGCATGCTGTTGCTCATTCTGGATTGCCTGACAATGCCAGACGATAAGCGGCCGCGACTCT
AGATCATAATCAGCCATACCACATTTGTAGAGGTTTTACTTGCTTTAAAAAACCTCCCACACCTCCCCCT
GAACCTGAAACATAAAATGAATGCAATTGTTGTTGTTAACTTGTTTATTGCAGCTTATAATGGTTACAAA
TAAAGCAATAGCATCACAAATTTCACAAATAAAGCATTTTTTTCACTGCATTCTAGTTGTGGTTTGTCCA
AACTCATCAATGTATCTTAAGGCGTAAATTGTAAGCGTTAATATTTTGTTAAAATTCGCGTTAAATTTTT
GTTAAATCAGCTCATTTTTTAACCAATAGGCCGAAATCGGCAAAATCCCTTATAAATCAAAAGAATAGAC
CGAGATAGGGT
[37 nt withheld, positions 1762-1798]
AAAGAACGTGGACTCCAACGTCAAAGG
[49 nt withheld, positions 1826-1874]
T
[91 nt withheld, positions 1876-1966]
G
[124 nt withheld, positions 1968-2091]
CAGGTGGCACTTTTCGGGGAAATGTGCGCGGAACCCCTATTTGTTTATTTTTCTAAATACATTCAAATAT
GTATCCGCTCATGAGACAATAACCCTGATAAATGCTTCAATAATATTGAAAAAGGAAGAGTCCTGAGGCG
GAAAGAACCAGCTGTGGAATGTGTGTCAGTTAGGGTGTGGAAAGTCCCCAGGCTCCCCAGCAGGCAGAAG
TATGCAAAGCATGCATCTCAATTAGTCAGCAACCAGGTGTGGAAAGTCCCCAGGCTCCCCAGCAGGCAGA
AGTATGCAAAGCATGCATCTCAATTAGTCAGCAACCATAGTCCCGCCCCTAACTCCGCCCATCCCGCCCC
TAACTCCGCCCAGTTCCGCCCATTCTCCGCCCCATGGCTGACTAATTTTTTTTATTTATGCAGAGGCCGA
GGCCGCCTCGGCCTCTGAGCTATTCCAGAAGTAGTGAGGAGGCTTTTTTGGAGGCCTAGGCTTTTGCAAA
GATCGATCAAGAGACAGGATGAGGATCGTTTCGCATGATTGAACAAGATGGATTGCACGCAGGTTCTCCG
GCCGCTTGGGTGGAGAGGCTATTCGGCTATGACTGGGCACAACAGACAATCGGCTGCTCTGATGCCGCCG
TGTTCCGGCTGTCAGCGCAGGGGCGCCCGGTTCTTTTTGTCAAGACCGACCTGTCCGGTGCCCTGAATGA
ACTGCAAGACGAGGCAGCGCGGCTATCGTGGCTGGCCACGACGGGCGTTCCTTGCGCAGCTGTGCTCGAC
GTTGTCACTGAAGCGGGAAGGGACTGGCTGCTATTGGGCGAAGTGCCGGGGCAGGATCTCCTGTCATCTC
ACCTTGCTCCTGCCGAGAAAGTATCCATCATGGCTGATGCAATGCGGCGGCTGCATACGCTTGATCCGGC
TACCTGCCCATTCGACCACCAAGCGAAACATCGCATCGAGCGAGCACGTACTCGGATGGAAGCCGGTCTT
GTCGATCAGGATGATCTGGACGAAGAGCATCAGGGGCTCGCGCCAGCCGAACTGTTCGCCAGGCTCAAGG
CGAGCATGCCCGACGGCGAGGATCTCGTCGTGACCCATGGCGATGCCTGCTTGCCGAATATCATGGTGGA
AAATGGCCGCTTTTCTGGATTCATCGACTGTGGCCGGCTGGGTGTGGCGGACCGCTATCAGGACATAGCG
TTGGCTACCCGTGATATTGCTGAAGAGCTTGGCGGCGAATGGGCTGACCGCTTCCTCGTGCTTTACGGTA
TCGCCGCTCCCGATTCGCAGCGCATCGCCTTCTATCGCCTTCTTGACGAGTTCTTCTGAGCGGGACTCTG
GGGTTCGAAATGACCGACCAAGCGACGCCCAACCTGCCATCACGAGATTTCGATTCCACCGCCGCCTTCT
ATGAAAGGTTGGGCTTCGGAATCGTTTTCCGGGACGCCGGCTGGATGATCCTCCAGCGCGGGGATCTCAT
GCTGGAGTTCTTCGCCCACCCTAGGGGGAGGCTAACTGAAACACGGAAGGAGACAATACCGGAAGGAACC
CGCGCTATGACGGCAATAAAAAGACAGAATAAAACGCACGGTGTTGGGTCGTTTGTTCATAAACGCGGGG
TTCGGTCCCAGGGCTGGCACTCTGTCGATACCCCACCGAGACCCCATTGGGGCCAATACGCCCGCGTTTC
TTCCTTTTCCCCACCCCACCCCCCAAGTTCGGGTGAAGGCCCAGGGCTCGCAGCCAACGTCGGGGCGGCA
GGCCCTGCCATAGCCTCAGGTTACTCATATATACTTTAGATTGATTTAAAACTTCATTTTTAATTTAAAA
GGATCTAGGTGAAGATCCTTTTTGATAATCTCATGACCAAAATCCCTTAACGTGAGTTTTCGTTCCACTG
AGCGTCAGACCCCGTAGAAAAGATCAAAGGATCTTCTTGAGATCCTTTTTTTCTGCGCGTAATCTGCTGC
TTGCAAACAAAAAAACCACCGCTACCAGCGGTGGTTTGTTTGCCGGATCAAGAGCTACCAACTCTTTTTC
CGAAGGTAACTGGCTTCAGCAGAGCGCAGATACCAAATACTGTTCTTCTAGTGTAGCCGTAGTTAGGCCA
CCACTTCAAGAACTCTGTAGCACCGCCTACATACCTCGCTCTGCTAATCCTGTTACCAGTGGCTGCTGCC
AGTGGCGATAAGTCGTGTCTTACCGGGTTGGACTCAAGACGATAGTTACCGGATAAGGCGCAGCGGTCGG
GCTGAACGGGGGGTTCGTGCACACAGCCCAGCTTGGAGCGAACGACCTACACCGAACTGAGATACCTACA
GCGTGAGCTATGAGAAAGCGCCACGCTTCCCGAAGGGAGAAAGGCGGACAGGTATCCGGTAAGCGGCAGG
GTCGGAACAGGAGAGCGCACGAGGGAGCTTCCAGGGGGAAACGCCTGGTATCTTTATAGTCCTGTCGGGT
TTCGCCACCTCTGACTTGAGCGTCGATTTTTGTGATGCTCGTCAGGGGGGCGGAGCCTATGGAAAAACGC
CAGCAACGCGGCCTTTTTACGGTTCCTGGCCTTTTGCTGGCCTTTTGCTCACATGTTCTTTCCTGCGTTA
TCCCCTGA
