>Addgene plasmid #54809 | mEos2-Lifeact-7 | depositor partial sequence | sequence record 85205 | insert sequence
CAACGGGACTTTCCAAAAATGTCGTAACAACTCCGCCCCCATTGACGCAAATGGGCGGTAGGCGTGTACG
GTGGGAGGTCTATATAAGCAGAGCTGGTTTAGTGAACCGTCAGATCCGCTAGCGCCACCATGGGCGTGGC
CGACTTGATCAAGAAGTTCGAGTCCATCTCCAAGGAGGAGGGGGATCCACCGGTCGCCACCATGAGTGCG
ATTAAGCCAGACATGAAGATCAAACTCCGTATGGAAGGCAACGTAAACGGGCACCACTTTGTGATCGACG
GAGATGGTACAGGCAAGCCTTTTGAGGGAAAACAGAGTATGGATCTTGAAGTCAAAGAGGGCGGACCTCT
GCCTTTTGCCTTTGATATCCTGACCACTGCATTCCATTACGGCAACAGGGTATTCGCCAAATATCCAGAC
AACATACAAGACTATTTTAAGCAGTCGTTTCCTAAGGGGTATTCGTGGGAACGAAGCTTGACTTTCGAAG
ACGGGGGCATTTGCATTGCCAGAAACGACATAACAATGGAAGGGGACACTTTCTATAATAAAGTTCGATT
TTATGGTACCAACTTTCCCGCCAATGGTCCAGTTATGCAGAAGAAGACGCTGAAATGGGAGCCCTCCACT
GAGAAAATGTATGTGCGTGATGGAGTGCTGACGGGTGATATTCATATGGCTTTGTTGCTTGAAGGAAATG
CCCATTACCGATGTGACTTCAGAACTACTTACAAAGCTAAGGAGAAGGGTGTCAAGTTACCAGGCTACCA
CTTTGTGGACCACTGCATTGAGATTTTAAGCCATGACAAAGATTACAACAAGGTTAAGCTGTATGAGCAT
GCTGTTGCTCATTCTGGATTGCCTGACAATGCCAGACGATAAGCGGCCGCGACTCTAGATCATAATCAGC
CATACCACATTTGTAGAGGTTTTACTTGCTTTAAAAAAACCTCCCACACCTCCCCCCTGAACCTGAAACA
TAAAATGAATGCAA
