>Addgene plasmid #54809 | mEos2-Lifeact-7 | addgene partial sequence | sequence record 90764 | CMV-F 5'-CGCAAATGGGCGGTAGGCGTG-3'
AGTGAACCGTCAGATCCGCTAGCGCCACCATGGGCGTGGCCGACTTGATCAAGAAGTTCGAGTCCATCTC
CAAGGAGGAGGGGGATCCACCGGTCGCCACCATGAGTGCGATTAAGCCAGACATGAAGATCAAACTCCGT
ATGGAAGGCAACGTAAACGGGCACCACTTTGTGATCGACGGAGATGGTACAGGCAAGCCTTTTGAGGGAA
AACAGAGTATGGATCTTGAAGTCAAAGAGGGCGGACCTCTGCCTTTTGCCTTTGATATCCTGACCACTGC
ATTCCATTACGGCAACAGGGTATTCGCCAAATATCCAGACAACATACAAGACTATTTTAAGCAGTCGTTT
CCTAAGGGGTATTCGTGGGAACGAAGCTTGACTTTCGAAGACGGGGGCATTTGCATTGCCAGAAACGACA
TAACAATGGAAGGGGACACTTTCTATAATAAAGTTCGATTTTATGGTACCAACTTTCCCGCCAATGGTCC
AGTTATGCAGAAGAAGACGCTGAAATGGGAGCCCTCCACTGAGAAAATGTATGTGCGTGATGGAGTGCTG
ACGGGTGATATTCATATGGCTTTGTTGCTTGAAGGAAATGCCCATTACCGATGTGACTTCAGAACTACTT
ACAAAGCTAAGGAGAAGGGTGTCAAGTTACCAGGCTACCACTTTGTGGACCACTGCATTGAGATTTTAAG
CCATGACAAAGATTACAACAAGGTTAAGCTGTATGAGCATGCTGTTGCTCATTCTGGATTGCCTGACAAT
GCCAGACGATAA
